>Addgene plasmid #166080 | pNSU299_RRT8 | addgene full sequence | sequence record 330356 | Addgene NGS Result
GCCTTTTTACGGTTCCTGGCCTTTTGCTGGCCTTTTGCTCGGGGGATCTGCCAATTGAACATAACATGGT
AGTTACATATACTAGTAATATGGTTCGGCACACATTAAAAGTATAAAAACTATCTGAATTACGAATTACA
TATATTGGTCATAAAAATCAATCAATCATCGTGTGTTTTATATGTCTCTTATCTAAGTATAAGAATATCC
ATAGTTAATATTCACTTACGCTACCTTTTAACCTGTAATCATTGTCAACAGGATATGTTAACGACCCACA
TTGATAAACGCTAGTATTTCTTTTTCCTCTTCTTATTGGCCGGCTGTCTCTATACTCCCCTATAGTCTGT
TTCTTTTCGTTTCGATTGTCCCTATCAGTGATAGAGATGGCGCACATGGTACGCTGTGGTGCTCGCGGCT
GGGAACGAAACTCTGGGAGCTGCGATTGGCAGGGGACTTATGAAAATCAGGGGTTTTAGAGCTAGAAATA
GCAAGTTAAAATAAGGCTAGTCCGTTATCAACTTGAAAAAGTGGCACCGAGTCGGTGCTTTTTTCTCGAG
CCATATCCAACTTCCAATTTAATCTTTCTTTTTTAATTTTCACTTATTTGCGATACAGAAAGAAAAAAGC
GATAGTAACTATTGAATTTTGTTTGGATTTGGTTAGATTAGATATGGTTTCTCTTTATATTTACATGCTA
AAAATGGGCTACACCAGAGATACATAATTAGATATATATACGCCAGTACACCTTATCGGCCCAAGCCTTG
TCCCAAGGCAGCGTTTTGTTCTTGGAAACGCTGCCCTACACGTTCGCTATGCTTCAAGAACTTTTCTGAG
CACTTCATGATGCATGTTTGTTCCTTATTGGTTAGCTTTGATGTTGTGAAGTCATTGACACAGTCTGTGA
AACATCTTTCTACCAGATTAGAGTACAAACGCATGAAATCCTTCATTTGCTTTTGTTCCACTACTTTTTG
GAACTCTTGTTGTTCTTTCCTGCAGGTAGTCGTGCAATGTATGACTTTAAGATTTGTGAGCAGGAAGAAA
AGGGAGAATCTTCTAACGATAAACCCTTGAAAAACTGGGTAGACTACGCTATGTTGAGTTGCTACGCAGG
CTGCACAATTACACGAGAATGCTCCCGCCTAGGATTTAAGGCTAAGGGACGTGCAATGCAGACGACAGAT
CTAAATGACCGTGTCGGTGAAGTGTTCGCCAAACTTTTCGGTTAACACATGCAGTGATGCACGCGCGATG
GTGCTAAGTTACATATATATATATATGTATAGCCATAGTGATGTCTAAGTAACCTTTATGGTATATTTCT
TAATGTGGAAAGATACTAGCGCGCGCACCCACACACAAGCTTCGTCTTTTCTTGAAGAAAAGAGGAAGCT
CGCTAAATGGGATTCCACTTTCCGTTCCCTGCCAGCTGATGGAAAAAGGTTAGTGGAACGATGAAGAATA
AAAAGAGAGATCCACTGAGGTGAAATTTCAGCTGACAGCGAGTTTCATGATCGTGATGAACAATGGTAAC
GAGTTGTGGCTGTTGCCAGGGAGGGTGGTTCTCAACTTTTAATGTATGGCCAAATCGCTACTTGGGTTTG
TTATATAACAAAGAAGAAATAATGAACTGATTCTCTTCCTCCTTCTTGTCCTTTCTTAATTCTGTTGTAA
TTACCTTCCTTTGTAATTTTTTTTGTAATTATTCTTCTTAATAATCCAAACAAACACACATATTACAATA
TATTAAAATGTCTAGATTAGATAAAAGTAAAGTGATTAACAGCGCATTAGAGCTGCTTAATGAGGTCGGA
ATCGAAGGTTTAACAACCCGTAAACTCGCCCAGAAGCTAGGTGTAGAGCAGCCTACATTGTATTGGCATG
TAAAAAATAAGCGGGCTTTGCTCGACGCCTTAGCCATTGAGATGTTAGATAGGCACCATACTCACTTTTG
CCCTTTAGAAGGGGAAAGCTGGCAAGATTTTTTACGTAATAACGCTAAAAGTTTTAGATGTGCTTTACTA
AGTCATCGCGATGGAGCAAAAGTACATTTAGGTACACGGCCTACAGAAAAACAGTATGAAACTCTCGAAA
ATCAATTAGCCTTTTTATGCCAACAAGGTTTTTCACTAGAGAATGCATTATATGCACTCAGCGCTGTGGG
GCATTTTACTTTAGGTTGCGTATTGGAAGATCAAGAGCATCAAGTCGCTAAAGAAGAAAGGGAAACACCT
ACTACTGATAGTATGCCGCCATTATTACGACAAGCTATCGAATTATTTGATCACCAAGGTGCAGAGCCAG
CCTTCTTATTCGGCCTTGAATTGATCATATGCGGATTAGAAAAACAACTTAAATGTGAAAGTGGGTCTTA
AGTCTGAAGAATGAATGATTTGATGATTTCTTTTTCCCTCCATTTTTCTTACTGAATATATCAATGATAT
AGACTTGTATAGTTTATTATTTCAAATTAAGTAGCTATATATAGTCAAGATAACGTTTGTTTGACACGAT
TACATTATTCGTCGACATCTTTTTTCAGCCTGTCGTGGTAGCAATTTGAGGAGTATTATTAATTGAATAG
GTTCATTTTGCGCTCGCATAAACAGTTTTCGTCAGGGACAGTATGTTGGAATGAGTGGTAATTAATGGTG
ACATGACATGTTATAGCAATAACCTTGATGTTTACATCGTAGTTTAATGTACACCCCGCGAATTCGTTCA
AGTAGGAGTGCACCAATTGCAAAGGGAAAAGCTGAATGGGCAGTTCGAACCGCGGTCTTTCCTGCGTTAT
CCCCTGATTCTGTGGATAACCGTATTACCGCCTTTGAGTGAGCTGATACCGCTCGCCGCAGCCGAACGAC
CGAGCGCAGCGAGTCAGTGAGCGAGGAAGCGGAAGAGCGCCCAATACGCAAACCGCCTCTCCCCGCGCGT
TGGCCGATTCATTAATGCAGCTGGCACGACAGGTTTCCCGACTGGAAAGCGGGCAGTGAGCGCAACGCAA
TTAATGTGAGTTAGCTCACTCATTAGGCACCCCAGGCTTTACACTTTATGCTTCCGGCTCGTATGTTGTG
TGGAATTGTGAGCGGATAACAATTTCACACAGGAAACAGCTATGACCATGATTACGCCAAGCGCGCAATT
AACCCTCACTAAAGGGAACAAAAGCTGGAGCTCATAGCTTCAAAATGTTTCTACTCCTTTTTTACTCTTC
CAGATTTTCTCGGACTCCGCGCATCGCCGTACCACTTCAAAACACCCAAGCACAGCATACTAAATTTCCC
CTCTTTCTTCCTCTAGGGTGTCGTTAATTACCCGTACTAAAGGTTTGGAAAAGAAAAAAGAGACCGCCTC
GTTTCTTTTTCTTCGTCGAAAAAGGCAATAAAAATTTTTATCACGTTTCTTTTTCTTGAAAATTTTTTTT
TTGATTTTTTTCTCTTTCGATGACCTCCCATTGATATTTAAGTTAATAAACGGTCTTCAATTTCTCAAGT
TTCAGTTTCATTTTTCTTGTTCTATTACAACTTTTTTTACTTCTTGCTCATTAGAAAGAAAGCATAGCAA
TCTAATCTAAGTTTTCTAGAACTAGTGGATCCCCCGGGAAAAATGGACAAGAAGTACTCCATTGGGCTCG
ATATCGGCACAAACAGCGTCGGTTGGGCCGTCATTACGGACGAGTACAAGGTGCCGAGCAAAAAATTCAA
AGTTCTGGGCAATACCGATCGCCACAGCATAAAGAAGAACCTCATTGGCGCCCTCCTGTTCGACTCCGGG
GAGACGGCCGAAGCCACGCGGCTCAAAAGAACAGCACGGCGCAGATATACCCGCAGAAAGAATCGGATCT
GCTACCTGCAGGAGATCTTTAGTAATGAGATGGCTAAGGTGGATGACTCTTTCTTCCATAGGCTGGAGGA
GTCCTTTTTGGTGGAGGAGGATAAAAAGCACGAGCGCCACCCAATCTTTGGCAATATCGTGGACGAGGTG
GCGTACCATGAAAAGTACCCAACCATATATCATCTGAGGAAGAAGCTTGTAGACAGTACTGATAAGGCTG
ACTTGCGGTTGATCTATCTCGCGCTGGCGCATATGATCAAATTTCGGGGACACTTCCTCATCGAGGGGGA
CCTGAACCCAGACAACAGCGATGTCGACAAACTCTTTATCCAACTGGTTCAGACTTACAATCAGCTTTTC
GAAGAGAACCCGATCAACGCATCCGGAGTTGACGCCAAAGCAATCCTGAGCGCTAGGCTGTCCAAATCCC
GGCGGCTCGAAAACCTCATCGCACAGCTCCCTGGGGAGAAGAAGAACGGCCTGTTTGGTAATCTTATCGC
CCTGTCACTCGGGCTGACCCCCAACTTTAAATCTAACTTCGACCTGGCCGAAGATGCCAAGCTTCAACTG
AGCAAAGACACCTACGATGATGATCTCGACAATCTGCTGGCCCAGATCGGCGACCAGTACGCAGACCTTT
TTTTGGCGGCAAAGAACCTGTCAGACGCCATTCTGCTGAGTGATATTCTGCGAGTGAACACGGAGATCAC
CAAAGCTCCGCTGAGCGCTAGTATGATCAAGCGCTATGATGAGCACCACCAAGACTTGACTTTGCTGAAG
GCCCTTGTCAGACAGCAACTGCCTGAGAAGTACAAGGAAATTTTCTTCGATCAGTCTAAAAATGGCTACG
CCGGATACATTGACGGCGGAGCAAGCCAGGAGGAATTTTACAAATTTATTAAGCCCATCTTGGAAAAAAT
GGACGGCACCGAGGAGCTGCTGGTAAAGCTTAACAGAGAAGATCTGTTGCGCAAACAGCGCACTTTCGAC
AATGGAAGCATCCCCCACCAGATTCACCTGGGCGAACTGCACGCTATCCTCAGGCGGCAAGAGGATTTCT
ACCCCTTTTTGAAAGATAACAGGGAAAAGATTGAGAAAATCCTCACATTTCGGATACCCTACTATGTAGG
CCCCCTCGCCCGGGGAAATTCCAGATTCGCGTGGATGACTCGCAAATCAGAAGAGACCATCACTCCCTGG
AACTTCGAGGAAGTCGTGGATAAGGGGGCCTCTGCCCAGTCCTTCATCGAAAGGATGACTAACTTTGATA
AAAATCTGCCTAACGAAAAGGTGCTTCCTAAACACTCTCTGCTGTACGAGTACTTCACAGTTTATAACGA
GCTCACCAAGGTCAAATACGTCACAGAAGGGATGAGAAAGCCAGCATTCCTGTCTGGAGAGCAGAAGAAA
GCTATCGTGGACCTCCTCTTCAAGACGAACCGGAAAGTTACCGTGAAACAGCTCAAAGAAGACTATTTCA
AAAAGATTGAATGTTTCGACTCTGTTGAAATCAGCGGAGTGGAGGATCGCTTCAACGCATCCCTGGGAAC
GTATCACGATCTCCTGAAAATCATTAAAGACAAGGACTTCCTGGACAATGAGGAGAACGAGGACATTCTT
GAGGACATTGTCCTCACCCTTACGTTGTTTGAAGATAGGGAGATGATTGAAGAACGCTTGAAAACTTACG
CTCATCTCTTCGACGACAAAGTCATGAAACAGCTCAAGAGGCGCCGATATACAGGATGGGGGCGGCTGTC
AAGAAAACTGATCAATGGGATCCGAGACAAGCAGAGTGGAAAGACAATCCTGGATTTTCTTAAGTCCGAT
GGATTTGCCAACCGGAACTTCATGCAGTTGATCCATGATGACTCTCTCACCTTTAAGGAGGACATCCAGA
AAGCACAAGTTTCTGGCCAGGGGGACAGTCTTCACGAGCACATCGCTAATCTTGCAGGTAGCCCAGCTAT
CAAAAAGGGAATACTGCAGACCGTTAAGGTCGTGGATGAACTCGTCAAAGTAATGGGAAGGCATAAGCCC
GAGAATATCGTTATCGAGATGGCCCGAGAGAACCAAACTACCCAGAAGGGACAGAAGAACAGTAGGGAAA
GGATGAAGAGGATTGAAGAGGGTATAAAAGAACTGGGGTCCCAAATCCTTAAGGAACACCCAGTTGAAAA
CACCCAGCTTCAGAATGAGAAGCTCTACCTGTACTACCTGCAGAACGGCAGGGACATGTACGTGGATCAG
GAACTGGACATCAATCGGCTCTCCGACTACGACGTGGATCATATCGTGCCCCAGTCTTTTCTCAAAGATG
ATTCTATTGATAATAAAGTGTTGACAAGATCCGATAAAAATAGAGGGAAGAGTGATAACGTCCCCTCAGA
AGAAGTTGTCAAGAAAATGAAAAATTATTGGCGGCAGCTGCTGAACGCCAAACTGATCACACAACGGAAG
TTCGATAATCTGACTAAGGCTGAACGAGGTGGCCTGTCTGAGTTGGATAAAGCCGGCTTCATCAAAAGGC
AGCTTGTTGAGACACGCCAGATCACCAAGCACGTGGCCCAAATTCTCGATTCACGCATGAACACCAAGTA
CGATGAAAATGACAAACTGATTCGAGAGGTGAAAGTTATTACTCTGAAGTCTAAGCTGGTCTCAGATTTC
AGAAAGGACTTTCAGTTTTATAAGGTGAGAGAGATCAACAATTACCACCATGCGCATGATGCCTACCTGA
ATGCAGTGGTAGGCACTGCACTTATCAAAAAATATCCCAAGCTTGAATCTGAATTTGTTTACGGAGACTA
TAAAGTGTACGATGTTAGGAAAATGATCGCAAAGTCTGAGCAGGAAATAGGCAAGGCCACCGCTAAGTAC
TTCTTTTACAGCAATATTATGAATTTTTTCAAGACCGAGATTACACTGGCCAATGGAGAGATTCGGAAGC
GACCACTTATCGAAACAAACGGAGAAACAGGAGAAATCGTGTGGGACAAGGGTAGGGATTTCGCGACAGT
CCGGAAGGTCCTGTCCATGCCGCAGGTGAACATCGTTAAAAAGACCGAAGTACAGACCGGAGGCTTCTCC
AAGGAAAGTATCCTCCCGAAAAGGAACAGCGACAAGCTGATCGCACGCAAAAAAGATTGGGACCCCAAGA
AATACGGCGGATTCGATTCTCCTACAGTCGCTTACAGTGTACTGGTTGTGGCCAAAGTGGAGAAAGGGAA
GTCTAAAAAACTCAAAAGCGTCAAGGAACTGCTGGGCATCACAATCATGGAGCGATCAAGCTTCGAAAAA
AACCCCATCGACTTTCTCGAGGCGAAAGGATATAAAGAGGTCAAAAAAGACCTCATCATTAAGCTTCCCA
AGTACTCTCTCTTTGAGCTTGAAAACGGCCGGAAACGAATGCTCGCTAGTGCGGGCGAGCTGCAGAAAGG
TAACGAGCTGGCACTGCCCTCTAAATACGTTAATTTCTTGTATCTGGCCAGCCACTATGAAAAGCTCAAA
GGGTCTCCCGAAGATAATGAGCAGAAGCAGCTGTTCGTGGAACAACACAAACACTACCTTGATGAGATCA
TCGAGCAAATAAGCGAATTCTCCAAAAGAGTGATCCTCGCCGACGCTAACCTCGATAAGGTGCTTTCTGC
TTACAATAAGCACAGGGATAAGCCCATCAGGGAGCAGGCAGAAAACATTATCCACTTGTTTACTCTGACC
AACTTGGGCGCGCCTGCAGCCTTCAAGTACTTCGACACCACCATAGACAGAAAGCGGTACACCTCTACAA
AGGAGGTCCTGGACGCCACACTGATTCATCAGTCAATTACGGGGCTCTATGAAACAAGAATCGACCTCTC
TCAGCTCGGTGGAGACAGCAGGGCTGACCCCAAGAAGAAGAGGAAGGTGTGATCTCTTCTCGAGTCATGT
AATTAGTTATGTCACGCTTACATTCACGCCCTCCCCCCACATCCGCTCTAACCGAAAAGGAAGGAGTTAG
ACAACCTGAAGTCTAGGTCCCTATTTATTTTTTTATAGTTATGTTAGTATTAAGAACGTTATTTATATTT
CAAATTTTTCTTTTTTTTCTGTACAGACGCGTGTACGCATGTAACATTATACTGAAAACCTTGCTTGAGA
AGGTTTTGGGACGCTCGAAGGCTTTAATTTGCGGCCGGTACCCAATTCGCCCTATAGTGAGTCGTATTAC
GCGCGCTCACTGGCCGTCGTTTTACAACGTCGTGACTGGGAAAACCCTGGCGTTACCCAACTTAATCGCC
TTGCAGCACATCCCCCTTTCGCCAGCTGGCGTAATAGCGAAGAGGCCCGCACCGATCGCCCTTCCCAACA
GTTGCGCAGCCTGAATGGCGAATGG
[124 nt withheld, positions 8216-8339]
C
[91 nt withheld, positions 8341-8431]
A
[49 nt withheld, positions 8433-8481]
CCTTTGACGTTGGAGTCCACGTTCTTT
[37 nt withheld, positions 8509-8545]
ACCCTATCTCGGTCTATTCTTTTGATTTATAAGGGATTTTGCCGATTTCGGCCTATTGGTTAAAAAATGA
GCTGATTTAACAAAAATTTAACGCGAATTTTAACAAAATATTAACGCTTACAATTTCCTGATGCGGTATT
TTCTCCTTACGCATCTGTGCGGTATTTCACACCGCATAGATCGGCAAGTGCACAAACAATACTTAAATAA
ATACTACTCAGTAATAACCTATTTCTTAGCATTTTTGACGAAATTTGCTATTTTGTTAGAGTCTTTTACA
CCATTTGTCTCCACACCTCCGCTTACATCAACACCAATAACGCCATTTAATCTAAGCGCATCACCAACAT
TTTCTGGCGTCAGTCCACCAGCTAACATAAAATGTAAGCTTTCGGGGCTCTCTTGCCTTCCAACCCAGTC
AGAAATCGAGTTCCAATCCAAAAGTTCACCTGTCCCACCTGCTTCTGAATCAAACAAGGGAATAAACGAA
TGAGGTTTCTGTGAAGCTGCACTGAGTAGTATGTTGCAGTCTTTTGGAAATACGAGTCTTTTAATAACTG
GCAAACCGAGGAACTCTTGGTATTCTTGCCACGACTCATCTCCATGCAGTTGGACGATATCAATGCCGTA
ATCATTGACCAGAGCCAAAACATCCTCCTTAGGTTGATTACGAAACACGCCAACCAAGTATTTCGGAGTG
CCTGAACTATTTTTATATGCTTTTACAAGACTTGAAATTTTCCTTGCAATAACCGGGTCAATTGTTCTCT
TTCTATTGGGCACACATATAATACCCAGCAAGTCAGCATCGGAATCTAGAGCACATTCTGCGGCCTCTGT
GCTCTGCAAGCCGCAAACTTTCACCAATGGACCAGAACTACCTGTGAAATTAATAACAGACATACTCCAA
GCTGCCTTTGTGTGCTTAATCACGTATACTCACGTGCTCAATAGTCACCAATGCCCTCCCTCTTGGCCCT
CTCCTTTTCTTTTTTCGACCGAATTAATTCTTAATCGGCAAAAAAAGAAAAGCTCCGGATCAAGATTGTA
CGTAAGGTGACAAGCTATTTTTCAATAAAGAATATCTTCCACTACTGCCATCTGGCGTCATAACTGCAAA
GTACACATATATTACGATGCTGTTCTATTAAATGCTTCCTATATTATATATATAGTAATGTCGTTGATCT
ATGGTGCACTCTCAGTACAATCTGCTCTGATGCCGCATAGTTAAGCCAGCCCCGACACCCGCCAACACCC
GCTGACGCGCCCTGACGGGCTTGTCTGCTCCCGGCATCCGCTTACAGACAAGCTGTGACCGTCTCCGGGA
GCTGCATGTGTCAGAGGTTTTCACCGTCATCACCGAAACGCGCGAGACGAAAGGGCCTCGTGATACGCCT
ATTTTTATAGGTTAATGTCATGATAATAATGGTTTCTTAGACGTCAGGTGGCACTTTTCGGGGAAATGTG
CGCGGAACCCCTATTTGTTTATTTTTCTAAATACATTCAAATATGTATCCGCTCATGAGACAATAACCCT
GATAAATGCTTCAATAATATTGAAAAAGGAAGAGTATGAGTATTCAACATTTCCGTGTCGCCCTTATTCC
CTTTTTTGCGGCATTTTGCCTTCCTGTTTTTGCTCACCCAGAAACGCTGGTGAAAGTAAAAGATGCTGAA
GATCAGTTGGGTGCACGAGTGGGTTACATCGAACTGGATCTCAACAGCGGTAAGATCCTTGAGAGTTTTC
GCCCCGAAGAACGTTTTCCAATGATGAGCACTTTTAAAGTTCTGCTATGTGGCGCGGTATTATCCCGTAT
TGACGCCGGGCAAGAGCAACTCGGTCGCCGCATACACTATTCTCAGAATGACTTGGTTGAGTACTCACCA
GTCACAGAAAAGCATCTTACGGATGGCATGACAGTAAGAGAATTATGCAGTGCTGCCATAACCATGAGTG
ATAACACTGCGGCCAACTTACTTCTGACAACGATCGGAGGACCGAAGGAGCTAACCGCTTTTTTGCACAA
CATGGGGGATCATGTAACTCGCCTTGATCGTTGGGAACCGGAGCTGAATGAAGCCATACCAAACGACGAG
CGTGACACCACGATGCCTGTAGCAATGGCAACAACGTTGCGCAAACTATTAACTGGCGAACTACTTACTC
TAGCTTCCCGGCAACAATTAATAGACTGGATGGAGGCGGATAAAGTTGCAGGACCACTTCTGCGCTCGGC
CCTTCCGGCTGGCTGGTTTATTGCTGATAAATCTGGAGCCGGTGAGCGTGGGTCTCGCGGTATCATTGCA
GCACTGGGGCCAGATGGTAAGCCCTCCCGTATCGTAGTTATCTACACGACGGGGAGTCAGGCAACTATGG
ATGAACGAAATAGACAGATCGCTGAGATAGGTGCCTCACTGATTAAGCATTGGTAACTGTCAGACCAAGT
TTACTCATATATACTTTAGATTGATTTAAAACTTCATTTTTAATTTAAAAGGATCTAGGTGAAGATCCTT
TTTGATAATCTCATGACCAAAATCCCTTAACGTGAGTTTTCGTTCCACTGAGCGTCAGACCCCGTAGAAA
AGATCAAAGGATCTTCTTGAGATCCTTTTTTTCTGCGCGTAATCTGCTGCTTGCAAACAAAAAAACCACC
GCTACCAGCGGTGGTTTGTTTGCCGGATCAAGAGCTACCAACTCTTTTTCCGAAGGTAACTGGCTTCAGC
AGAGCGCAGATACCAAATACTGTTCTTCTAGTGTAGCCGTAGTTAGGCCACCACTTCAAGAACTCTGTAG
CACCGCCTACATACCTCGCTCTGCTAATCCTGTTACCAGTGGCTGCTGCCAGTGGCGATAAGTCGTGTCT
TACCGGGTTGGACTCAAGACGATAGTTACCGGATAAGGCGCAGCGGTCGGGCTGAACGGGGGGTTCGTGC
ACACAGCCCAGCTTGGAGCGAACGACCTACACCGAACTGAGATACCTACAGCGTGAGCTATGAGAAAGCG
CCACGCTTCCCGAAGGGAGAAAGGCGGACAGGTATCCGGTAAGCGGCAGGGTCGGAACAGGAGAGCGCAC
GAGGGAGCTTCCAGGGGGAAACGCCTGGTATCTTTATAGTCCTGTCGGGTTTCGCCACCTCTGACTTGAG
CGTCGATTTTTGTGATGCTCGTCAGGGGGGCGGAGCCTATGGAAAAACGCCAGCAACGCG
Features (pLannotate 1.2.2; 27 found; start..end, strand, type, name):
     45..451     +  promoter       RPR1 promoter: RPR1; promoter for the S. cerevisiae RNase P RNA gene
    473..548     +  misc_RNA       gRNA scaffold: guide RNA scaffold for the Streptococcus pyogenes CRISPR/Cas9 system
    561..623     +  terminator     RPR1 terminator: transcription terminator for the S. cerevisiae RNase P RNA gene
    756..998     -  CDS            TIM9 (fragment): TIM9_YEAST - Experimental evidence at protein level: Swiss-Prot protein existence level 1. Mitochondrial intermembrane chaperone that participates in the import and insertion of multi-pass transmembrane proteins into the mitochondrial inner membrane. Also required for the transfer of beta- barrel precursors from the TOM complex to the sorting and assembly machinery (SAM complex) of the outer membrane. Acts as a chaperone-like protein that protects the hydrophobic precursors from aggregation and guide them through the mitochondrial intermembrane space. Compared to TIM10, it may have a strong st
   1008..1232    +  CDS            NNR2 (fragment): NNRD_YEAST - Experimental evidence at protein level: Swiss-Prot protein existence level 1. Catalyzes the dehydration of the S-form of NAD(P)HX at the expense of ATP, which is converted to ADP. Together with NAD(P)HX epimerase, which catalyzes the epimerization of the S- and R-forms, the enzyme allows the repair of both epimers of NAD(P)HX, a damaged form of NAD(P)H that is a result of enzymatic or heat-dependent hydration. From Saccharomyces cerevisiae (strain ATCC 204508 / S288c) (Baker's yeast).
   1758..2381    +  CDS            TetR: tetracycline repressor TetR; tetR from transposon Tn10; TetR binds to the tetracycline operator tetO to inhibit transcription. This inhibition can be relieved by adding tetracycline or doxycycline.
   2786..2905    +  rep_origin     RSF ori (fragment): Plasmids containing the RSF 1030 origin of replication can be propagated in E. coli cells that contain additional plasmids with compatible origins.
   2907..2999    +  CDS            lacI (fragment): lac repressor; lacI; The lac repressor binds to the lac operator to inhibit transcription in E. coli. This inhibition can be relieved by adding lactose or isopropyl-β-D-thiogalactopyranoside (IPTG).
   3012..3033    +  protein_bind   CAP binding site: CAP binding activates transcription in the presence of cAMP. E. coli catabolite activator protein
   3048..3078    +  promoter       lac promoter: promoter for the E. coli lac operon
   3082..3104    +  protein_bind   lac operator (fragment): The lac repressor binds to the lac operator to inhibit transcription in E. coli. This inhibition can be relieved by adding lactose or isopropyl-β-D-thiogalactopyranoside (IPTG). lac repressor encoded by lacI
   3147..3165    +  promoter       T3 promoter: promoter for bacteriophage T3 RNA polymerase
   3183..3581    +  promoter       TEF1 promoter: S. cerevisiae TEF1; promoter for EF-1α
   3585..3608    +  misc_feature   MCS (fragment): pBluescript multiple cloning site
   3613..7716    +  CDS            cas9: CAS9_STRP1 - Also known as csn1 From Streptococcus pyogenes serotype M1.
   7765..8012    +  terminator     CYC1 terminator: S. cerevisiae CYC1; transcription terminator for CYC1
   8031..8049    -  promoter       T7 promoter: promoter for bacteriophage T7 RNA polymerase
   8057..8212    +  CDS            lacZα (fragment): LacZα fragment of β-galactosidase; lacZ fragment
   8216..8644    +  rep_origin     f1 ori (sequence partly withheld): f1 bacteriophage origin of replication; arrow indicates direction of (+) strand synthesis
   8672..8723    -  misc_feature   bom (fragment): basis of mobility region from pBR322
   8774..9448    -  CDS            TRP1: phosphoribosylanthranilate isomerase, required for tryptophan biosynthesis; S. cerevisiae TRP1; yeast auxotrophic marker
   9449..9596    -  promoter       TRP1 promoter: S. cerevisiae TRP1
   9735..9784    -  misc_feature   bom (fragment): basis of mobility region from pBR322
   9886..9921    -  CDS            rop (fragment): Rop protein, which maintains plasmids at low copy number; rop
  10016..10120   +  promoter       AmpR promoter: bla
  10121..10981   +  CDS            AmpR: β-lactamase; bla; confers resistance to ampicillin, carbenicillin, and related antibiotics
  11152..11740   +  rep_origin     ori: high-copy-number ColE1/pMB1/pBR322/pUC origin of replication
