[The description below was written by a language model from this plasmid's Addgene catalogue record and pLannotate feature annotations shown in this document.]
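Description:
pNSU299_RRT8 is an 11.8 kb yeast CRISPR plasmid that combines constitutive Streptococcus pyogenes Cas9 expression with tetracycline-inducible expression of a single guide RNA directed at the promoter of the S. cerevisiae gene RRT8 on chromosome XV. It is propagated in E. coli at high copy through a ColE1/pUC-type origin with ampicillin selection (AmpR), and it retains an f1 origin and lac/T3/T7 remnants from the pBluescript-derived pRS framework. Selection in yeast is by the TRP1 auxotrophic marker under its own promoter. The catalogue lists the backbone as pRS414, normally a centromeric vector, but no CEN/ARS element appears in the feature table. This agrees with the depositor's comment that the plasmid is an integrating construct, to be linearised within TRP1 before transformation so that it recombines into the yeast genome.

The payload comprises three units. Cas9 is driven by the strong constitutive TEF1 promoter and terminated by the CYC1 terminator. The guide cassette uses the RNA polymerase III RPR1 promoter, followed by the spacer, the S. pyogenes gRNA scaffold and the RPR1 terminator. The record describes this promoter as tet-inducible, although no tetO site is separately annotated. A TetR coding sequence supplies the repressor, which would keep guide transcription off until tetracycline or a related inducer releases it. The promoter driving TetR is not annotated, though short yeast gene fragments (TIM9, NNR2) lie upstream. Inducing the guide in cells that already contain Cas9 produces a timed double-strand break at the RRT8 promoter, the stated purpose of the plasmid.
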