Addgene plasmid #166080: pNSU299_RRT8
Purpose: Plasmid for constituive spCas9 expression and tet-inducible expression of sgRNA binding to the promoter of RRT8 for double stranded break formation in yeast.
Depositing lab: Rebecca Burgess. Depositing organization: Stevenson University.
Backbone
  Vector backbone: pRS414
  Backbone manufacturer: Smith JD et al 2016. PMID 26956608
  Vector type: Yeast Expression, CRISPR
  Selectable markers: TRP1
Growth in bacteria
  Bacterial resistance: Ampicillin, 100 μg/mL
  Growth temperature: 37°C
  Growth strain: DH5alpha
  Copy number: High Copy
Gene/Insert
  Gene/Insert name: Promoter of RRT8
  gRNA/shRNA sequence: GGGACTTATGAAAATCAGGG
  Species: S. cerevisiae (budding yeast)
  Entrez Gene: RRT8
  Promoter: Tet-inducible
  Cloning method: Gibson Cloning
Resource information
  A portion of this plasmid was derived from a plasmid made by: Jim Haber/Neal Sugawara
Terms and licenses: Academic/Nonprofit Terms; Industry Terms: Not Available to Industry
Depositor comments: gRNA Binding Coordinates: chrXV:241445..241464 (-strand) This is a yeast integration plasmid, and should be linearized with BstZ17I (or elsewhere within the TRP1 gene) before transformation for integration into Chromosome V of the yeast genome
How to cite: pNSU299_RRT8 was a gift from Rebecca Burgess (Addgene plasmid # 166080 ; http://n2t.net/addgene:166080 ; RRID:Addgene_166080)
